Addgene plasmid #179132: pCAG-mSpata33 (I83A)-PA
Purpose: Expression vector of mouse spermatogenesis associated 33 (Spata33) tagged with PA at C-terminus, CAG promoter, rabbit globin poly(A) signal. I83A mutation is introduced in Spata33.
Depositing lab: Masahito Ikawa. Depositing organization: The University of Osaka. Publication: SPATA33 localizes calcineurin to the mitochondria and regulates sperm motility in mice. Miyata H, Oura S, Morohoshi A, Shimada K, Mashiko D, Oyama Y, Kaneda Y, Matsumura T, Abbasi F, Ikawa M. Proc Natl Acad Sci U S A. 2021 Aug 31;118(35). pii: 2106673118. doi: 10.1073/pnas.2106673118. PubMed 34446558.
Backbone
  Vector backbone: pCAG1.1
  Backbone size w/o insert (bp): 5211
  Total vector size (bp): 5613
  Modifications to backbone: pCAGGS was used as an original vector. PA sequence was added.
  Vector type: Mammalian Expression
Growth in bacteria
  Bacterial resistance: Ampicillin, 100 μg/mL
  Growth temperature: 37°C
  Growth strain: DH5alpha
  Copy number: High Copy
Gene/Insert
  Gene/Insert name: spermatogenesis associated 33 (alt name: Spata33)
  Species: M. musculus (mouse)
  Insert size (bp): 402
  Mutation: Changed Isoleucine 83 to Alanine
  Entrez Gene: Spata33 (a.k.a. 4732415M23Rik, AI847264)
  Tag / fusion protein: PA (C terminal on backbone)
  Cloning method: Restriction Enzyme; 5′ cloning site XbaI (not destroyed); 3′ cloning site EcoRV (not destroyed)
  Sequencing primers: 5′ GCCTTCTTCTTTTTCCTACAGC; 3′ GCCACACCAGCCACCACCTTCTG
Terms and licenses: Academic/Nonprofit Terms; Industry Terms: Not Available to Industry
How to cite: pCAG-mSpata33 (I83A)-PA was a gift from Masahito Ikawa (Addgene plasmid # 179132 ; http://n2t.net/addgene:179132 ; RRID:Addgene_179132)
