[The description below was written by a language model from this plasmid's Addgene catalogue record and pLannotate feature annotations shown in this document.]
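Description:
pCAG-mSpata33 (I83A)-PA is a mammalian expression plasmid built on pCAG1.1, a pCAGGS derivative to which a PA epitope tag sequence was added. It is maintained in E. coli as a high-copy plasmid through a ColE1/pUC-type origin and selected with ampicillin via the β-lactamase gene. The backbone also carries an f1 phage origin and cloning-vector remnants: lacZα and lacI fragments, the lac promoter/operator with its CAP site, and T7 and T3 promoters. None of these contributes to expression in mammalian cells.

The payload is the mouse spermatogenesis associated 33 (Spata33) coding sequence, about 400 bp, cloned between XbaI and EcoRV sites and carrying an isoleucine-to-alanine substitution at residue 83. Transcription is driven by the CAG promoter, annotated here as its three parts: the CMV immediate early enhancer, the chicken β-actin promoter, and a chimeric chicken β-actin/rabbit β-globin intron. Together they give strong, broadly active expression in mammalian cells. The reading frame continues into the backbone-encoded PA tag at the C-terminus, a short epitope used for antibody detection and pull-down; the automated annotation does not mark the tag as a separate feature. Downstream, a short fragment annotated as β-globin coding sequence and the rabbit β-globin poly(A) signal form the 3′ processing region typical of pCAGGS vectors.

The associated study concerns SPATA33 localizing calcineurin to mitochondria and regulating sperm motility in mice. The record does not state the functional consequence of I83A, but the construct is evidently a point-mutant counterpart for comparison with wild-type tagged SPATA33 in transfected cells. The sequenced record (5,624 nt) is slightly longer than the catalogued size of 5,613 bp.
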