Features (pLannotate 1.2.2; 17 found; start..end, strand, type, name):
     17..396     +  enhancer       CMV enhancer: human cytomegalovirus immediate early enhancer
    398..674     +  promoter       chicken β-actin promoter: No description available
    675..1689    +  intron         chimeric intron: chimera between introns from chicken β-actin and rabbit β-globin
   1750..2145    +  CDS            Spata33: SPT33_MOUSE - Experimental evidence at protein level: Swiss-Prot protein existence level 1. From Mus musculus (Mouse).
   2227..2298    +  CDS            HBB (fragment): HBB_PONPY - Experimental evidence at transcript level: Swiss-Prot protein existence level 2. Involved in oxygen transport from the lung to the various peripheral tissues. From Pongo pygmaeus (Bornean orangutan).
   2369..2424    +  polyA_signal   β-globin poly(A) signal: rabbit β-globin polyadenylation signal (Gil and Proudfoot, 1987)
   2780..2798    -  promoter       T7 promoter: promoter for bacteriophage T7 RNA polymerase
   2806..2961    +  CDS            lacZα (fragment): LacZα fragment of β-galactosidase; lacZ fragment
   2966..3394    +  rep_origin     f1 ori (sequence partly withheld): f1 bacteriophage origin of replication; arrow indicates direction of (+) strand synthesis
   3447..3551    +  promoter       AmpR promoter: bla
   3552..4412    +  CDS            AmpR: β-lactamase; bla; confers resistance to ampicillin, carbenicillin, and related antibiotics
   4583..5171    +  rep_origin     ori: high-copy-number ColE1/pMB1/pBR322/pUC origin of replication
   5354..5446    +  CDS            lacI (fragment): lac repressor; lacI; The lac repressor binds to the lac operator to inhibit transcription in E. coli. This inhibition can be relieved by adding lactose or isopropyl-β-D-thiogalactopyranoside (IPTG).
   5459..5480    +  protein_bind   CAP binding site: CAP binding activates transcription in the presence of cAMP. E. coli catabolite activator protein
   5495..5525    +  promoter       lac promoter: promoter for the E. coli lac operon
   5533..5549    +  protein_bind   lac operator: The lac repressor binds to the lac operator to inhibit transcription in E. coli. This inhibition can be relieved by adding lactose or isopropyl-β-D-thiogalactopyranoside (IPTG). lac repressor encoded by lacI
   5594..5612    +  promoter       T3 promoter: promoter for bacteriophage T3 RNA polymerase
>Addgene plasmid #179132 | pCAG-mSpata33 (I83A)-PA | addgene full sequence | sequence record 352797 | Addgene NGS Result
GAGCTCATCGATACTCGACATTGATTATTGACTAGTTATTAATAGTAATCAATTACGGGGTCATTAGTTC
ATAGCCCATATATGGAGTTCCGCGTTACATAACTTACGGTAAATGGCCCGCCTGGCTGACCGCCCAACGA
CCCCCGCCCATTGACGTCAATAATGACGTATGTTCCCATAGTAACGCCAATAGGGACTTTCCATTGACGT
CAATGGGTGGAGTATTTACGGTAAACTGCCCACTTGGCAGTACATCAAGTGTATCATATGCCAAGTACGC
CCCCTATTGACGTCAATGACGGTAAATGGCCCGCCTGGCATTATGCCCAGTACATGACCTTATGGGACTT
TCCTACTTGGCAGTACATCTACGTATTAGTCATCGCTATTACCATGGTCGAGGTGAGCCCCACGTTCTGC
TTCACTCTCCCCATCTCCCCCCCCTCCCCACCCCCAATTTTGTATTTATTTATTTTTTAATTATTTTGTG
CAGCGATGGGGGCGGGGGGGGGGGGGGNSGCGCGCCRGGSGGGGSGGGGSGGGGSGRGGGGSGGGGSGGG
GSGRGGCGGAGAGGTGCGGCGGCAGCCAATCAGAGCGGCGCGCTCCGAAAGTTTCCTTTTATGGCGAGGC
GGCGGCGGCGGCGGCCCTATAAAAAGCGAAGCGCGCGGCGGGCGGGAGTCGCTGCGCGCTGCCTTCGCCC
CGTGCCCCGCTCCGCCGCCGCCTCGCGCCGCCCGCCCCGGCTCTGACTGACCGCGTTACTCCCACAGGTG
AGCGGGCGGGACGGCCCTTCTCCTCCGGGCTGTAATTAGCGCTTGGTTTAATGACGGCTTGTTTCTTTTC
TGTGGCTGCGTGAAAGCCTTGAGGGGCTCCGGGAGGGCCCTTTGTGCGGGGGGAGCGGCTCGGGGGGTGC
GTGCGTGTGTGTGTGCGTGGGGAGCGCCGCGTGCGGCTCCGCGCTGCCCGGCGGCTGTGAGCGCTGCGGG
CGCGGCGCGGGGCTTTGTGCGCTCCGCAGTGTGCGCGAGGGGAGCGCGGCCGGGGGCGGTGCCCCGCGGT
GCGGGGGGGGCTGCGAGGGGAACAAAGGCTGCGTGCGGGGTGTGTGCGTGGGGGGGTGAGCAGGGGGTGT
GGGCGCGTCGGTCGGGCTGCAACCCCCCCTGCACCCCCCTCCCCGAGTTGCTGAGCACGGCCCGGCTTCG
GGTGCGGGGCTCCGTACGGGGCGTGGCGCGGGGCTCGCCGTGCCGGGCGGGGGGTGGCGGCAGGTGGGGG
TGCCGGGCGGGGCGGGGCCGCCTCGGGCCGGGGRGGGCTCGGGGGAGGGGCGCGGCGGCCCCCGGAGCGC
CGGCGGCTGTCGAGGCGCGGCGAGCCGCAGCCATTGCCTTTTATGGTAATCGTGCGAGAGGGCGCAGGGA
CTTCCTTTGTCCCAAATCTGTGCGGAGCCGAAATCTGGGAGGCGCCGCCGCACCCCCTCTAGCGGGCGCG
GGGCGAAGCGGTGCGGCGCCGGCAGGAAGGAAATGGGCGGGGAGGGCCTTCGTGCGTCGCCGCGCCGCCG
TCCCCTTCTCCCTCTCCAGCCTCGGGGCTGTCCGCGGGGGGACGGCTGCCTTCGGGGGGGACGGGGCAGG
GCGGGGTTCGGCTTCTGGCGTGTGACCGGCGGCTCTAGCCTCTGCTAACCATGTTCATGCCTTCTTCTTT
TTCCTACAGCTCCTGGGCAACGTGCTGGTTATTGTGCTGTCTCATCATTTTGGCAAATCTAGAGCCGCCA
TGGGCCAGTCGAAAAGCAAACCCAGAGAGAAGAAAGAGGAGGAGAAGAGCACTACCACTTTAGTTACAAA
GTCTAAGGAGAAAGTAATGGAGAAGGAGGCCAAGCAGTCTGACAAGGAGTCGCAGCCTGCCGAAAGCCTG
TTGTTCGCGACATCCAAGCACTCAAGGCCGTCGTCTTCGTCTGAAGACAAACCTGAGACAAAGCAAAGGT
CAAGCAAGAAGAGAAGTGTCATCCCGCAGATCATCGCCACCCGGGCCTCCAACGAGACGCTAATCAGCTA
CGGCATCCCCGACAACGATGAACAGAGAACCATTCGGGAGCATGCCGACTGGGGTCCTTACCACCGACAC
AGGAGCCCCAGCACAATAGCAGCCTATGATGTACACAACACAGAAGATATCAAGCTTGTCGACGCGGCCC
TCGAGGCTAGCGGCGTTGCCATGCCAGGTGCCGAAGATGATGTGGTGTAAATCGAGACTCCTCAGGTGCA
GGCTGCCTATCAGAAGGTGGTGGCTGGTGTGGCCAATGCCCTGGCTCACAAATACCACTGAGATCTTTTT
CCCTCTGCCAAAAATTATGGGGACATCATGAAGCCCCTTGAGCATCTGACTTCTGGCTAATAAAGGAAAT
TTATTTTCATTGCAATAGTGTGTTGGAATTTTTTGTGTCTCTCACTCGGAAGGACATATGGGAGGGCAAA
TCATTTAAAACATCAGAATGAGTATTTGGTTTAGAGTTTGGCAACATATGCCCATATGCTGGCTGCCATG
AACAAAGGTTGGCTATAAAGAGGTCATCAGTATATGAAACAGCCCCCTGCTGTCCATTCCTTATTCCATA
GAAAAGCCTTGACTTGAGGTTAGATTTTTTTTATATTTTGTTTTGTGTTATTTTTTTCTTTAACATCCCT
AAAATTTTCCTTACATGTTTTACTAGCCAGATTTTTCCTCCTCTCCTGACTACTCCCAGTCATAGCTGTC
CCTCTTCTCTTATGAAGATCCCTCGACTTAATTAAGGTACCCAATTCGCCCTATAGTGAGTCGTATTACG
CGCGCTCACTGGCCGTCGTTTTACAACGTCGTGACTGGGAAAACCCTGGCGTTACCCAACTTAATCGCCT
TGCAGCACATCCCCCTTTCGCCAGCTGGCGTAATAGCGAAGAGGCCCGCACCGATCGCCCTTCCCAACAG
TTGCGCAGCCTGAATGGCGAATGGG
[124 nt withheld, positions 2966-3089]
C
[91 nt withheld, positions 3091-3181]
A
[49 nt withheld, positions 3183-3231]
CCTTTGACGTTGGAGTCCACGTTCTTT
[37 nt withheld, positions 3259-3295]
ACCCTATCTCGGTCTATTCTTTTGATTTATAAGGGATTTTGCCGATTTCGGCCTATTGGTTAAAAAATGA
GCTGATTTAACAAAAATTTAACGCGAATTTTAACAAAATATTAACGCTTACAATTTAGGTGGCACTTTTC
GGGGAAATGTGCGCGGAACCCCTATTTGTTTATTTTTCTAAATACATTCAAATATGTATCCGCTCATGAG
ACAATAACCCTGATAAATGCTTCAATAATATTGAAAAAGGAAGAGTATGAGTATTCAACATTTCCGTGTC
GCCCTTATTCCCTTTTTTGCGGCATTTTGCCTTCCTGTTTTTGCTCACCCAGAAACGCTGGTGAAAGTAA
AAGATGCTGAAGATCAGTTGGGTGCACGAGTGGGTTACATCGAACTGGATCTCAACAGCGGTAAGATCCT
TGAGAGTTTTCGCCCCGAAGAACGTTTTCCAATGATGAGCACTTTTAAAGTTCTGCTATGTGGCGCGGTA
TTATCCCGTATTGACGCCGGGCAAGAGCAACTCGGTCGCCGCATACACTATTCTCAGAATGACTTGGTTG
AGTACTCACCAGTCACAGAAAAGCATCTTACGGATGGCATGACAGTAAGAGAATTATGCAGTGCTGCCAT
AACCATGAGTGATAACACTGCGGCCAACTTACTTCTGACAACGATCGGAGGACCGAAGGAGCTAACCGCT
TTTTTGCACAACATGGGGGATCATGTAACTCGCCTTGATCGTTGGGAACCGGAGCTGAATGAAGCCATAC
CAAACGACGAGCGTGACACCACGATGCCTGTAGCAATGGCAACAACGTTGCGCAAACTATTAACTGGCGA
ACTACTTACTCTAGCTTCCCGGCAACAATTAATAGACTGGATGGAGGCGGATAAAGTTGCAGGACCACTT
CTGCGCTCGGCCCTTCCGGCTGGCTGGTTTATTGCTGATAAATCTGGAGCCGGTGAGCGTGGGTCTCGCG
GTATCATTGCAGCACTGGGGCCAGATGGTAAGCCCTCCCGTATCGTAGTTATCTACACGACGGGGAGTCA
GGCAACTATGGATGAACGAAATAGACAGATCGCTGAGATAGGTGCCTCACTGATTAAGCATTGGTAACTG
TCAGACCAAGTTTACTCATATATACTTTAGATTGATTTAAAACTTCATTTTTAATTTAAAAGGATCTAGG
TGAAGATCCTTTTTGATAATCTCATGACCAAAATCCCTTAACGTGAGTTTTCGTTCCACTGAGCGTCAGA
CCCCGTAGAAAAGATCAAAGGATCTTCTTGAGATCCTTTTTTTCTGCGCGTAATCTGCTGCTTGCAAACA
AAAAAACCACCGCTACCAGCGGTGGTTTGTTTGCCGGATCAAGAGCTACCAACTCTTTTTCCGAAGGTAA
CTGGCTTCAGCAGAGCGCAGATACCAAATACTGTTCTTCTAGTGTAGCCGTAGTTAGGCCACCACTTCAA
GAACTCTGTAGCACCGCCTACATACCTCGCTCTGCTAATCCTGTTACCAGTGGCTGCTGCCAGTGGCGAT
AAGTCGTGTCTTACCGGGTTGGACTCAAGACGATAGTTACCGGATAAGGCGCAGCGGTCGGGCTGAACGG
GGGGTTCGTGCACACAGCCCAGCTTGGAGCGAACGACCTACACCGAACTGAGATACCTACAGCGTGAGCT
ATGAGAAAGCGCCACGCTTCCCGAAGGGAGAAAGGCGGACAGGTATCCGGTAAGCGGCAGGGTCGGAACA
GGAGAGCGCACGAGGGAGCTTCCAGGGGGAAACGCCTGGTATCTTTATAGTCCTGTCGGGTTTCGCCACC
TCTGACTTGAGCGTCGATTTTTGTGATGCTCGTCAGGGGGGCGGAGCCTATGGAAAAACGCCAGCAACGC
GGCCTTTTTACGGTTCCTGGCCTTTTGCTGGCCTTTTGCTCACATGTTCTTTCCTGCGTTATCCCCTGAT
TCTGTGGATAACCGTATTACCGCCTTTGAGTGAGCTGATACCGCTCGCCGCAGCCGAACGACCGAGCGCA
GCGAGTCAGTGAGCGAGGAAGCGGAAGAGCGCCCAATACGCAAACCGCCTCTCCCCGCGCGTTGGCCGAT
TCATTAATGCAGCTGGCACGACAGGTTTCCCGACTGGAAAGCGGGCAGTGAGCGCAACGCAATTAATGTG
AGTTAGCTCACTCATTAGGCACCCCAGGCTTTACACTTTATGCTTCCGGCTCGTATGTTGTGTGGAATTG
TGAGCGGATAACAATTTCACACAGGAAACAGCTATGACCATGATTACGCCAAGCGCGCAATTAACCCTCA
CTAAAGGGAACAAAAGCTG
